Addgene plasmid #188437: pENTR-ZmIAA16
Purpose: Zea Mays Nuclear Auxin Signaling Repressor IAA16
Depositing lab: Britney Moss. Depositing organization: Whitman College. Publication: A Synthetic Approach Allows Rapid Characterization of the Maize Nuclear Auxin Response Circuit. Ramos Baez R, Buckley Y, Yu H, Chen Z, Gallavotti A, Nemhauser JL, Moss BL. Plant Physiol. 2020 Apr;182(4):1713-1722. doi: 10.1104/pp.19.01475. Epub 2020 Mar 2. PubMed 32123041.
Backbone
  Vector backbone: pENTR
  Vector type: Cloning
Growth in bacteria
  Bacterial resistance: Kanamycin, 50 μg/mL
  Growth temperature: 37°C
  Growth strain: DH5alpha
  Copy number: Unknown
Gene/Insert
  Gene/Insert name: Auxin Signaling Repressor IAA16
  Species: Zea Mays
  Cloning method: Gateway Cloning
  Sequencing primers: 5′ GGAAACAGCTATGACCATG
Terms and licenses: Academic/Nonprofit Terms; Industry Terms: Not Available to Industry
How to cite: pENTR-ZmIAA16 was a gift from Britney Moss (Addgene plasmid # 188437 ; http://n2t.net/addgene:188437 ; RRID:Addgene_188437)
