[The description below was written by a language model from this plasmid's Addgene catalogue record and pLannotate feature annotations shown in this document.]
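Description:
pENTR-ZmIAA16 is a Gateway entry clone of about 3.4 kb built on the pENTR backbone and carrying the coding sequence for the maize (Zea mays) Aux/IAA protein IAA16, a nuclear repressor of auxin signaling. It is a bacterial cloning vector rather than an expression construct. It replicates in E. coli from a high-copy ColE1/pUC-type origin and is selected with kanamycin through an aminoglycoside phosphotransferase (KanR) gene. The catalogue lists the copy number as unknown.

The insert lies between attL1 and attL2 recombination sites, so an LR Clonase reaction can transfer it directionally into any attR-containing destination vector. No promoter is positioned to drive the gene within the entry clone itself. The automated annotation labels the roughly 850 bp open reading frame as a fragment of rice IAA7. This reflects similarity to the closest reference Aux/IAA protein in the annotation database, not a different insert, and the catalogue identifies the gene as maize IAA16. Aux/IAA proteins are short-lived transcriptional repressors that hold early auxin response genes off at low auxin concentrations.

Upstream of attL1, the rrnB T1 and T2 terminators insulate the insert from read-through transcription originating in the backbone. A T7 promoter sits just beyond attL2, oriented back toward the insert. Short lacI and lacZα fragments are backbone remnants with no evident function. According to the associated publication title, the plasmid is part of a synthetic approach to characterizing the maize nuclear auxin response circuit, where it serves as a source clone for moving ZmIAA16 into expression vectors. The record does not specify any tags or particular destination vectors.
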