Features (pLannotate 1.2.2; 10 found; start..end, strand, type, name):
    121..213     +  CDS            lacI (fragment): lac repressor; lacI; The lac repressor binds to the lac operator to inhibit transcription in E. coli. This inhibition can be relieved by adding lactose or isopropyl-β-D-thiogalactopyranoside (IPTG).
    268..295     -  terminator     rrnB T2 terminator: transcription terminator T2 from the E. coli rrnB gene
    427..470     +  terminator     rrnB T1 terminator: Escherichia coli rrnB; transcription terminator T1 from the E. coli rrnB gene
    517..553     -  CDS            lacZα (fragment): LacZα fragment of β-galactosidase; lacZ fragment
    569..668     +  protein_bind   attL1: mutant version of attL; recombination site for the Gateway® LR reaction LR Clonase™
    674..1525    +  CDS            IAA7 (fragment): IAA7_ORYSJ - Experimental evidence at transcript level: Swiss-Prot protein existence level 2. Aux/IAA proteins are short-lived transcriptional factors that function as repressors of early auxin response genes at low auxin concentrations. From Oryza sativa subsp. japonica (Rice).
   1545..1644    -  protein_bind   attL2: mutant version of attL; recombination site for the Gateway® LR reaction LR Clonase™
   1662..1680    -  promoter       T7 promoter: promoter for bacteriophage T7 RNA polymerase
   1814..2623    +  CDS            KanR: aminoglycoside phosphotransferase; aph(3')-Ia; confers resistance to kanamycin in bacteria or G418 (Geneticin®) in eukaryotes
   2770..3358    +  rep_origin     ori: high-copy-number ColE1/pMB1/pBR322/pUC origin of replication
>Addgene plasmid #188437 | pENTR-ZmIAA16 | addgene full sequence | sequence record 370234 | Addgene NGS Result
CTTTCCTGCGTTATCCCCTGATTCTGTGGATAACCGTATTACCGCCTTTGAGTGAGCTGATACCGCTCGC
CGCAGCCGAACGACCGAGCGCAGCGAGTCAGTGAGCGAGGAAGCGGAAGAGCGCCCAATACGCAAACCGC
CTCTCCCCGCGCGTTGGCCGATTCATTAATGCAGCTGGCACGACAGGTTTCCCGACTGGAAAGCGGGCAG
TGAGCGCAACGCAATTAATACGCGTACCGCTAGCCAGGAAGAGTTTGTAGAAACGCAAAAAGGCCATCCG
TCAGGATGGCCTTCTGCTTAGTTTGATGCCTGGCAGTTTATGGCGGGCGTCCTGCCCGCCACCCTCCGGG
CCGTTGCTTCACAACGTTCAAATCCGCTCCCGGCGGATTTGTCCTACTCAGGAGAGCGTTCACCGACAAA
CAACAGATAAAACGAAAGGCCCAGTCTTCCGACTGAGCCTTTCGTTTTATTTGATGCCTGGCAGTTCCCT
ACTCTCGCGTTAACGCTAGCATGGATGTTTTCCCAGTCACGACGTTGTAAAACGACGGCCAGTCTTAAGC
TCGGGCCCCAAATAATGATTTTATTTTGACTGATAGTGACCTGTTCGTTGCAACAAATTGATGAGCAATG
CTTTTTTATAATGCCAACTTTGTACAAAAAAGCAGGCTTCAAAATGGGAGACGCAGCAGAGACCAACAAG
ACTCTTCACAACTGGATGGGCGAGCCGAGGCCGAGGTCGAGCGACCAGCGCGACGAGGAGGAGACGCTTC
AGCTCAGCCTCGGCCTCCCCGGAGGAGGAGCAAGTGCGGGTGGTGGGGTAGCACCCGCCGCCTGGAGAAT
GCTGCCGGCCAGAGACGAGGAGATGCGCTCTGCTGCTGCTGTCGTCGACACCTCCCTGCTCTCTCTCGGC
TACTCCGCCCCAGCTTTCTCGCCCCGCTCACCAGGCAAGGCAAAGGGGTCCCCAGCAGCAGCTACAGAGA
ATGCCCTTGCATCCACCAACAACGCCTCCCAGAGAAGATCTCCAAATACCCCGGTTATTGGGTGGCCTCC
AGTTCGTGCCTTCAGAAGAAATCTGGCCACCTCTAGCAGAGCATCCCTTGAACATCAGAATGGGAAGAAG
GAAGACAAACCTGAACAGACCACAAAAAGAGCTCCATTTGTAAAGATCAACATGGACGGCATCCCTATTG
GTAGAAAAATCGATCTGAGTGCCCTCGGTAGTTACGATGAGCTGTCTCTGTCTGTCGACAAGCTATTCCG
GGGGCTTCTTGCAGCACAACAAGACCCTCTGGCTGCCGGCGCAAAGGAGTGTTCACAGGAAGAGGTGGCG
ATATCGGGTTTACTAGATGGAACTGGGGAGTACACTCTGGTTTATGAGGATTATGAAGGCGATAGGGTGC
TGGTTGGCGATGTCCCCTGGGGGATGTTTGTTTCTTCGGTGAAGAGGCTGCGCGTTCTGAAGACATCTGA
CCTCTCTTCATCTCTAACAGCACCTCCTGGCCAGAAGAGGACGGTAACTGAGTGTCCAGTGTTTACCTCT
TGACACCCAGCTTTCTTGTACAAAGTTGGCATTATAAGAAAGCATTGCTTATCAATTTGTTGCAACGAAC
AGGTCACTATCAGTCAAAATAAAATCATTATTTGCCATCCAGCTGATATCCCCTATAGTGAGTCGTATTA
CATGGTCATAGCTGTTTCCTGGCAGCTCTGGCCCGTGTCTCAAAATCTCTGATGTTACATTGCACAAGAT
AAAAATATATCATCATGAACAATAAAACTGTCTGCTTACATAAACAGTAATACAAGGGGTGTTATGAGCC
ATATTCAACGGGAAACGTCGAGGCCGCGATTAAATTCCAACATGGATGCTGATTTATATGGGTATAAATG
GGCTCGCGATAATGTCGGGCAATCAGGTGCGACAATCTATCGCTTGTATGGGAAGCCCGATGCGCCAGAG
TTGTTTCTGAAACATGGCAAAGGTAGCGTTGCCAATGATGTTACAGATGAGATGGTCAGACTAAACTGGC
TGACGGAATTTATGCCTCTTCCGACCATCAAGCATTTTATCCGTACTCCTGATGATGCATGGTTACTCAC
CACTGCGATCCCCGGAAAAACAGCATTCCAGGTATTAGAAGAATATCCTGATTCAGGTGAAAATATTGTT
GATGCGCTGGCAGTGTTCCTGCGCCGGTTGCATTCGATTCCTGTTTGTAATTGTCCTTTTAACAGCGATC
GCGTATTTCGTCTCGCTCAGGCGCAATCACGAATGAATAACGGTTTGGTTGATGCGAGTGATTTTGATGA
CGAGCGTAATGGCTGGCCTGTTGAACAAGTCTGGAAAGAAATGCATAAACTTTTGCCATTCTCACCGGAT
TCAGTCGTCACTCATGGTGATTTCTCACTTGATAACCTTATTTTTGACGAGGGGAAATTAATAGGTTGTA
TTGATGTTGGACGAGTCGGAATCGCAGACCGATACCAGGATCTTGCCATCCTATGGAACTGCCTCGGTGA
GTTTTCTCCTTCATTACAGAAACGGCTTTTTCAAAAATATGGTATTGATAATCCTGATATGAATAAATTG
CAGTTTCATTTGATGCTCGATGAGTTTTTCTAATCAGAATTGGTTAATTGGTTGTAACACTGGCAGAGCA
TTACGCTGACTTGACGGGACGGCGCAAGCTCATGACCAAAATCCCTTAACGTGAGTTACGCGTCGTTCCA
CTGAGCGTCAGACCCCGTAGAAAAGATCAAAGGATCTTCTTGAGATCCTTTTTTTCTGCGCGTAATCTGC
TGCTTGCAAACAAAAAAACCACCGCTACCAGCGGTGGTTTGTTTGCCGGATCAAGAGCTACCAACTCTTT
TTCCGAAGGTAACTGGCTTCAGCAGAGCGCAGATACCAAATACTGTTCTTCTAGTGTAGCCGTAGTTAGG
CCACCACTTCAAGAACTCTGTAGCACCGCCTACATACCTCGCTCTGCTAATCCTGTTACCAGTGGCTGCT
GCCAGTGGCGATAAGTCGTGTCTTACCGGGTTGGACTCAAGACGATAGTTACCGGATAAGGCGCAGCGGT
CGGGCTGAACGGGGGGTTCGTGCACACAGCCCAGCTTGGAGCGAACGACCTACACCGAACTGAGATACCT
ACAGCGTGAGCTATGAGAAAGCGCCACGCTTCCCGAAGGGAGAAAGGCGGACAGGTATCCGGTAAGCGGC
AGGGTCGGAACAGGAGAGCGCACGAGGGAGCTTCCAGGGGGAAACGCCTGGTATCTTTATAGTCCTGTCG
GGTTTCGCCACCTCTGACTTGAGCGTCGATTTTTGTGATGCTCGTCAGGGGGGCGGAGCCTATGGAAAAA
CGCCAGCAACGCGGCCTTTTTACGGTTCCTGGCCTTTTGCTGGCCTTTTGCTCACATGTT
